>Addgene plasmid #205076 | RPO41 deltaN380 | addgene full sequence | sequence record 409480 | Addgene NGS Result
TCACCAGTGAGACGGGCAACAGCTGATTGCCCTTCACCGCCTGGCCCTGAGAGAGTTGCAGCAAGCGGTC
CACGCTGGTTTGCCCCAGCAGGCGAAAATCCTGTTTGATGGTGGTTAACGGCGGGATATAACATGAGCTG
TCTTCGGTATCGTCGTATCCCACTACCGAGATATCCGCACCAACGCGCAGCCCGGACTCGGTAATGGCGC
GCATTGCGCCCAGCGCCATCTGATCGTTGGCAACCAGCATCGCAGTGGGAACGATGCCCTCATTCAGCAT
TTGCATGGTTTGTTGAAAACCGGACATGGCACTCCAGTCGCCTTCCCGTTCCGCTATCGGCTGAATTTGA
TTGCGAGTGAGATATTTATGCCAGCCAGCCAGACGCAGACGCGCCGAGACAGAACTTAATGGGCCCGCTA
ACAGCGCGATTTGCTGGTGACCCAATGCGACCAGATGCTCCACGCCCAGTCGCGTACCGTCTTCATGGGA
GAAAATAATACTGTTGATGGGTGTCTGGTCAGAGACATCAAGAAATAACGCCGGAACATTAGTGCAGGCA
GCTTCCACAGCAATGGCATCCTGGTCATCCAGCGGATAGTTAATGATCAGCCCACTGACGCGTTGCGCGA
GAAGATTGTGCACCGCCGCTTTACAGGCTTCGACGCCGCTTCGTTCTACCATCGACACCACCACGCTGGC
ACCCAGTTGATCGGCGCGAGATTTAATCGCCGCGACAATTTGCGACGGCGCGTGCAGGGCCAGACTGGAG
GTGGCAACGCCAATCAGCAACGACTGTTTGCCCGCCAGTTGTTGTGCCACGCGGTTGGGAATGTAATTCA
GCTCCGCCATCGCCGCTTCCACTTTTTCCCGCGTTTTCGCAGAAACGTGGCTGGCCTGGTTCACCACGCG
GGAAACGGTCTGATAAGAGACACCGGCATACTCTGCGACATCGTATAACGTTACTGGTTTCACATTCACC
ACCCTGAATTGACTCTCTTCCGGGCGCTATCATGCCATACCGCGAAAGGTTTTGCACCATTCGATGGTGT
CAACGTAAATGCATGCCGCTTCGCCTTCGCGCGCGAATTGATCTGCTGCCTCGCGCGTTTCGGTGATGAC
GGTGAAAACCTCTGACACATGCAGCTCCCGGAGACGGTCACAGCTTGTCTGTAAGCGGATGCCGGGAGCA
GACAAGCCCGTCAGGGCGCGTCAGCGGGTGTTGGCGGGTGTCGGGGCGCAGCCATGACCCAGTCACGTAG
CGATAGCGGAGTGTACCAGTCACGTAGCGATATCGCTACGTGACTGGTACTGGCTTAACTATGCGGCATC
AGAGCAGATTGTACTGAGAGTGCACCATAGCAGCCTGAATGGCGAATGGG
[124 nt withheld, positions 1381-1504]
C
[91 nt withheld, positions 1506-1596]
A
[49 nt withheld, positions 1598-1646]
CCTTTGACGTTGGAGTCCACGTTCTTT
[37 nt withheld, positions 1674-1710]
ACCCTATCTCGGTCTATTCTTTTGATTTATAAGGGATTTTGCCGATTTCGGCCTATTGGTTAAAAAATGA
GCTGATTTAACAAAAATTTAACGCGAATTTTAACAAAATTATGCGGTGTGAAATACCGCACAGATGCGTA
AGGAGAAAATACCGCATCAGGCGCTCTTCCGCTTCCTCGCTCACTGACTCGCTGCGCTCGGTCGTTCGGC
TGCGGCGAGCGGTATCAGCTCACTCAAAGGCGGTAATACGGTTATCCACAGAATCAGGGGATAACGCAGG
AAAGAACATGTGAGCAAAAGGCCAGCAAAAGGCCAGGAACCGTAAAAAGGCCGCGTTGCTGGCGTTTTTC
CATAGGCTCCGCCCCCCTGACGAGCATCACAAAAATCGACGCTCAAGTCAGAGGTGGCGAAACCCGACAG
GACTATAAAGATACCAGGCGTTTCCCCCTGGAAGCTCCCTCGTGCGCTCTCCTGTTCCGACCCTGCCGCT
TACCGGATACCTGTCCGCCTTTCTCCCTTCGGGAAGCGTGGCGCTTTCTCATAGCTCACGCTGTAGGTAT
CTCAGTTCGGTGTAGGTCGTTCGCTCCAAGCTGGGCTGTGTGCACGAACCCCCCGTTCAGCCCGACCGCT
GCGCCTTATCCGGTAACTATCGTCTTGAGTCCAACCCGGTAAGACACGACTTATCGCCACTGGCAGCAGC
CACTGGTAACAGGATTAGCAGAGCGAGGTATGTAGGCGGTGCTACAGAGTTCTTGAAGTGGTGGCCTAAC
TACGGCTACACTAGAAGGACAGTATTTGGTATCTGCGCTCTGCTGAAGCCAGTTACCTTCGGAAAAAGAG
TTGGTAGCTCTTGATCCGGCAAACAAACCACCGCTGGTAGCGGTGGTTTTTTTGTTTGCAAGCAGCAGAT
TACGCGCAGAAAAAAAGGATCTCAAGAAGATCCTTTGATCTTTTCTACGGGGTCTGACGCTCAGTGGAAC
GAAAACTCACGTTAAGGGATTTTGGTCATGAGATTATCAAAAAGGATCTTCACCTAGATCCTTTTAAATT
AAAAATGAAGTTTTAAATCAATCTAAAGTATATATGAGTAAACTTGGTCTGACAGTTACCAATGCTTAAT
CAGTGAGGCACCTATCTCAGCGATCTGTCTATTTCGTTCATCCATAGTTGCCTGACTCCCCGTCGTGTAG
ATAACTACGATACGGGAGGGCTTACCATCTGGCCCCAGTGCTGCAATGATACCGCGAGACCCACGCTCAC
CGGCTCCAGATTTATCAGCAATAAACCAGCCAGCCGGAAGGGCCGAGCGCAGAAGTGGTCCTGCAACTTT
ATCCGCCTCCATCCAGTCTATTAATTGTTGCCGGGAAGCTAGAGTAAGTAGTTCGCCAGTTAATAGTTTG
CGCAACGTTGTTGCCATTGCTACAGGCATCGTGGTGTCACGCTCGTCGTTTGGTATGGCTTCATTCAGCT
CCGGTTCCCAACGATCAAGGCGAGTTACATGATCCCCCATGTTGTGCAAAAAAGCGGTTAGCTCCTTCGG
TCCTCCGATCGTTGTCAGAAGTAAGTTGGCCGCAGTGTTATCACTCATGGTTATGGCAGCACTGCATAAT
TCTCTTACTGTCATGCCATCCGTAAGATGCTTTTCTGTGACTGGTGAGTACTCAACCAAGTCATTCTGAG
AATAGTGTATGCGGCGACCGAGTTGCTCTTGCCCGGCGTCAACACGGGATAATACCGCGCCACATAGCAG
AACTTTAAAAGTGCTCATCATTGGAAAACGTTCTTCGGGGCGAAAACTCTCAAGGATCTTACCGCTGTTG
AGATCCAGTTCGATGTAACCCACTCGTGCACCCAACTGATCTTCAGCATCTTTTACTTTCACCAGCGTTT
CTGGGTGAGCAAAAACAGGAAGGCAAAATGCCGCAAAAAAGGGAATAAGGGCGACACGGAAATGTTGAAT
ACTCATACTCTTCCTTTTTCAATATTATTGAAGCATTTATCAGGGTTATTGTCTCATGAGCGGATACATA
TTTGAATGTATTTAGAAAAATAAACAAAAGAGTTTGTAGAAACGCAAAAAGGCCATCCGTCAGGATGGCC
TTCTGCTTAATTTGATGCCTGGCAGTTTATGGCGGGCGTCCTGCCCGCCACCCTCCGGGCCGTTGCTTCG
CAACGTTCAAATCCGCTCCCGGCGGATTTGTCCTACTCAGGAGAGCGTTCACCGACAAACAACAGATAAA
ACGAAAGGCCCAGTCTTTCGACTGAGCCTTTCGTTTTATTTGATGCCTGGCAGTTCCCTACTCTCGCATG
GGGAGACCCCACACTACCATCGGCGCTACGGCGTTTCACTTCTGAGTTCGGCATGGGGTCAGGTGGGACC
ACCGCGCTACTGCCGCCAGGCAAATTCTGTTTTATCAGACCGCTTCTGCGTTCTGATTTAATCTGTATCA
GGCTGAAAATCTTCTCTCATCCGCCAAAACAGCCAAGCTTGGTACCGCATGCCTCGAGACTGCAGGCTCT
AGATTCGAAAGCGGCCGCGACTAGTGAGCTCTCACGAGAAAAAATATTGACTGTTTCTCAATACTGTAAC
ATCAAAATCACCTTTAGGTGGGATTTCAGGTAATCTCAACGGTAAAAGAACACTCATACCGCTATTTTCA
TCTCCACCGTTTTCTAGTTCAAGTGCGTCCAAGTCAGTGATGTCTTCAAATAATGATACAGTTGTAACCA
TCTTTTCACCAACATTTCTATCTTCTATTAGAGGGCTGTTTAATAATTCTTGCCTTTTTTTCTCAAAATA
AATTTCATCTGCTAATGTAGTACTTCTTCCTAATTTTCTGGATAAATCTTTACGGATTCTAATAATCTTT
TGAGCCAAATCCGTAGATCTCTTCAACTTTCCAATCTTGACGTAATTCTTATACCTTTGGTCAAACTCCT
CCTTCAATCTTAAAACCAGATCTACCTCATGGAGTTTGATAAACTGTTCCCTTAACACCACATTCATAGT
GTCTATATCAGATGCATGCGTCCAGTAAGAATCATGAACTGATGCGAAATCTAATCCTTGCTTTCCACAT
TCTGCTGCACTTAGCAACATATGTGAAGCATCCAGCGAATGGATGAAGTTCGGTGGAAGACCTGCCTTTT
GCCTTCTTGCATTAACAGGGTTGACAGCGAAAGGATCGCTAATAAAGACAGTTTGCAAATTGGTCTCAAC
TTGCTTTTTGCTTTCTTCACGATATGGCTGAACAATTGGTAGTCCTAGTGGTGTCGTCCATATGACGGAT
GACATAAAGTCGGGTTTATTACCGTTCTTGAACGATTTTTCATCAACATCCAACCTGATAGATTTGGAAA
TTCTTTTCGCACTTTCACCTAACCAATCCTGAATTAAATGCGCACTATGAAATAACTCGCGGATAGCACT
AAAAACATGTTTGGTTAGGTATTTAGAAAAGTCTAAGCTTTCTTTACGATCATCAAATATTGGGCTTAAT
TGTTTAGCAATTTGAAAAGTAGCCCCGACGTAGGTAACACCATAAACGTTTGTCATGACGGTTTGCTTGA
CAACCTTTCTGGTAATCTTATCCTTCAAAATTTTGGCGTTTTCGTCTCCTTTTTCTGCTGCAATTTCTAA
TCTTTTTTGCACCAACCTTGCAACATGAGCATAAACATCTTGTGGTTTATCGCTTGGAACCAGATTCACT
TGAGTAGCCCCTTCAACGTCACCACCCAAGGCAGCATAATGTTGCAAACCATTGCAAGTACCGTCTTGGT
GAACCGGTTGATGAGAGATAAACTCCTCTGGATTATCCATTTTCATAACTTCATTCAATTCAAAGCATGT
GGCCAATGCTTGCCATGGCTTATCAGCAGTAGTCCACCAACGATCTCCCGTTAAGGGATTTTCCGCAGAA
TCCTTGATGTCCTGCAAATGAGACTCAGTAAATGCAACACGATCCTTTAGGGGTAACTTATCAAATCCGA
ACAGATTTGACAAATGAATCTTTAACCACTTGAGACCAGAAGGTCCTAATTTTTTACCGTGCCAAAAAAT
CAAAAGGCCACGACTCATATCATTACCAAGATGATTGAAATGTGGAGACAAAGGATAAGCACGTCCCCTA
AAGTCCAAATTATGTGGAAAGTACAGCTTTTCACCCAAAAATGCTCTTGCAATTTCCAATTTGTAGTTCG
TATCACATCTATTTGATCTATCTGAAGAGAATTTATTAGCAATTGTTTTGACTTGAAGTTTCCAGGCTCT
CAAAATGGAAGGGTCGGAGTTCTTCGGAGGAGCTGGTGGTAAAACCATTTCGTCTTGTGCACCTGGAATA
TCTAGGAAACCTTCACCTTTATTCCAAACTTGTGAAACCACATCAAAAACTTTTCTGTTGACAGTCCACG
GTGTTCTACCCAGAACATTCAAACCATCATAAACGCGGTCTATATCACCATTATCGGAAGCAGCTTTCAA
ATATGCTACTTGTTCGGGTGAGTCTTTTGTTCTTAAAAGGGTAGATTGTGTATAATGATATCCACCTGAT
CTCCAATTAACCCAGGGTTTGGGTTCCACCAACATTGGTAATAATTGTGGTTGGACAGAGGCAATCAATC
TTTCACCGTTCAATTGACGAATCAAAGTCTTGTGAATCTTCAAGACACCCAATTTGGAACCATTGTGGTA
CTGATAACCATGCGCAAAAGCTGGAGCTTCACCGTGAACCTTAGCTTTTGTCACAGGGTCAACACCTTGC
ACAGATACCTTAGCGACTTGAATCAACATTGAGATTAATACCGAACCGATTCTGGCCCTAATACTCTGAG
GCCACAAAATTTTCGACTGCTCAATTTGAGATGATCTGAATACAGATTTAGCATTTTGTACCAGTTTTTT
GAATTCTGGTGATTTCTTGTTAACATCTCTGAACGCTTGAGATTCGCTTTTCAAAACCTGCTCGGATCTA
AATTCCATTTCAATAGCTTTACCCACTGATATAACCGCTCTTGCGGTCCTCATACCTTCAATAACACCAC
CCGTAGAATTTAACTTTAATAGTTCCAAAATGGTGATGACACACATTTTACCAGGGTCAATCAAGGTTAA
GTATGGTCCATATCCAAGACGGTTCGTGTCAACTTTATTCAAGCCTTTCTTATCTGATAGCTTTTCTGAC
AATAATGACCTACAATGATTAATTTCTTCCTTCACTAGAGGTAACATTTCATTATACCATTTCCACAACT
TAACGTTTAAATTCTTTTCAATTGAAATGTCACCTCTAGCTTTTGCCTCTTCAAAATCGTGCTTCCAACG
CTCTCTTGCGGCTTCCGTTGCACGGTTTTCAAGTACCTTTTGTCTATCTTGGTTAAATATATTTAATGCG
CTTTCGAATGCCTTCTTTTCCTCTAATGTTGGCAGTGAATTGTAAATTTCAAAAAAATTTATAGAATTAT
TATTATCGTCAGGCCTTTGAATTCCGGATCCCATGGCGCCCTGAAAATACAGGTTTTCGGTCGTTGGGAT
ATCGTAATCGTGATGGTGATGGTGATGGTAGTACGACATGGTCTGTTTCCTGTGTGAAATTGTTATCCGC
TCACAATTCCACAGATTATACGGACCGGATGATTAATTGTCAACAGCTCATTTCAGAATATTTGCCAGAA
CCGTTATGATGTCGGCGCAAAAAACATTATCCAGAACGGGAGTGCGCCTTGAGCGACACGAATTATGCAG
TGATTTACGACCTGCACAGCCATACCACAGCTTCCGATGGCTGCCTGACGCCAGAAGCATTGGTGCACCG
TGCAGTCGATGATAAGCTGTCAAACCAGATCAATTCGCGCTAACTTACATTAATTGCGTTGCGCTCACTG
CCCGCTTTCCAGTCGGGAAACCTGTCGTGCCAGCTGCATTAATGAATCGGCCAACGCGCGGGGAGAGGCG
GTTTGCGTATTGGGTGCCAGGGTGGTTTTTCTTT
Features (pLannotate 1.2.2; 22 found; start..end, strand, type, name):
    974..1051    -  promoter       lacIq promoter: lacI (mutant); In the lacIq allele, a single base change in the promoter boosts expression of the lacI gene about 10-fold.
   1095..1135    +  CDS            rop (fragment): Rop protein, which maintains plasmids at low copy number; rop
   1237..1275    +  misc_feature   bom (fragment): basis of mobility region from pBR322
   1291..1307    -  misc_feature   bom (fragment): basis of mobility region from pBR322
   1308..1359    +  misc_feature   bom (fragment): basis of mobility region from pBR322
   1360..1376    +  CDS            lacZα (fragment): LacZα fragment of β-galactosidase; lacZ fragment
   1381..1809    +  rep_origin     f1 ori (sequence partly withheld): f1 bacteriophage origin of replication; arrow indicates direction of (+) strand synthesis
   1820..1871    +  misc_feature   bom (fragment): basis of mobility region from pBR322
   2057..2645    -  rep_origin     ori: high-copy-number ColE1/pMB1/pBR322/pUC origin of replication
   2816..3676    -  CDS            AmpR: β-lactamase; bla; confers resistance to ampicillin, carbenicillin, and related antibiotics
   3677..3768    -  promoter       AmpR promoter: bla
   3787..3814    -  terminator     rrnB T2 terminator: transcription terminator T2 from the E. coli rrnB gene
   3906..3992    -  terminator     rrnB T1 terminator: Escherichia coli rrnB; transcription terminator T1 from the E. coli rrnB gene
   3994..4109    -  ncRNA          5S rRNA: Accession: RF00001 - 5S ribosomal RNA
   4265..7180    -  CDS            RPO41 (fragment): RPOM_YEAST - Experimental evidence at protein level: Swiss-Prot protein existence level 1. DNA-dependent RNA polymerase catalyzes the transcription of DNA into RNA using the four ribonucleoside triphosphates as substrates. From Saccharomyces cerevisiae (strain ATCC 204508 / S288c) (Baker's yeast).
   7208..7228    -  CDS            TEV site: tobacco etch virus (TEV) protease recognition and cleavage site
   7250..7269    -  CDS            8xHis (fragment): 8xHis affinity tag
   7300..7316    -  protein_bind   lac operator: The lac repressor binds to the lac operator to inhibit transcription in E. coli. This inhibition can be relieved by adding lactose or isopropyl-β-D-thiogalactopyranoside (IPTG). lac repressor encoded by lacI
   7338..7354    -  promoter       EM7 promoter (fragment): synthetic bacterial promoter&nbsp
   7429..7530    +  CDS            yciV (fragment): RNAAM_ECOLI - Also known as trpH From Escherichia coli (strain K12).
   7526..7543    -  promoter       tet promoter (fragment): E. coli promoter for tetracycline efflux protein gene
   7585..973     -  CDS            lacI (across the origin): lac repressor; lacI; The lac repressor binds to the lac operator to inhibit transcription in E. coli. This inhibition can be relieved by adding lactose or isopropyl-β-D-thiogalactopyranoside (IPTG).
