[The description below was written by a language model from this plasmid's Addgene catalogue record and pLannotate feature annotations shown in this document.]
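Description:
RPO41 deltaN380 is a bacterial expression plasmid of about 7.7 kb for producing an N-terminally truncated form of the Saccharomyces cerevisiae mitochondrial RNA polymerase, Rpo41 (YFL036W), in E. coli. The catalogue lists the backbone as pBR322, low copy. The feature table shows a ColE1/pMB1-family origin together with only short fragments of rop and of the bom mobility region, plus an f1 phage origin that would permit single-stranded DNA production. Selection is by ampicillin, through the β-lactamase gene and its native promoter.

The insert is an RPO41 coding fragment of roughly 2.9 kb, consistent with the recorded deletion of the first 380 amino acids. Immediately upstream in the same reading direction lie a histidine affinity tag (annotated as a partial 8xHis match) and a TEV protease cleavage site, so the protein should be made as an N-terminally His-tagged fusion whose tag can be removed after purification. A lac operator sits upstream of the tag, and the plasmid carries its own lacI gene under the stronger lacIq promoter, which points to repressor-controlled, IPTG-inducible expression. The promoter itself is not clearly identified: only short fragments matching EM7, the tet promoter and a trp-region gene are annotated nearby, and the record does not name it. Downstream of the insert, a 5S rRNA segment and the rrnB T1 and T2 terminators stop transcription.

The stated purpose is RPO41 protein expression. The associated study concerns how the polymerase's N-terminal domain regulates steps of transcription, so this deletion variant likely serves as a source of recombinant protein for comparison with the full-length enzyme in biochemical assays.
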