Addgene plasmid #205076: RPO41 deltaN380
Purpose: RPO41 protein expression
Depositing lab: Smita Patel. Depositing organization: Rutgers, The State University of New Jersey. Publication: The N-terminal domain of the yeast mitochondrial RNA polymerase regulates multiple steps of transcription. Paratkar S, Deshpande AP, Tang GQ, Patel SS. J Biol Chem. 2011 May 6;286(18):16109-20. doi: 10.1074/jbc.M111.228023. Epub 2011 Mar 18. PubMed 21454631.
Backbone
  Vector backbone: pBR322
  Vector type: Bacterial Expression
Growth in bacteria
  Bacterial resistance: Ampicillin, 100 μg/mL
  Growth temperature: 37°C
  Growth strain: DH5alpha
  Copy number: Low Copy
Gene/Insert
  Gene/Insert name: RPO41
  Species: S. cerevisiae (budding yeast)
  Mutation: Lacks N Terminal 380 amino acids
  Entrez Gene: RPO41 (a.k.a. YFL036W)
  Cloning method: Unknown
Terms and licenses: Academic/Nonprofit Terms; Industry Terms: Not Available to Industry
How to cite: RPO41 deltaN380 was a gift from Smita Patel (Addgene plasmid # 205076 ; http://n2t.net/addgene:205076 ; RRID:Addgene_205076)
